>Addgene plasmid #245327 | pRDA_835 | addgene full sequence | sequence record 488049 | Addgene NGS Result
GTCGACGGATCGGGAGATCTCCCGATCCCCTATGGTGCACTCTCAGTACAATCTGCTCTGATGCCGCATA
GTTAAGCCAGTATCTGCTCCCTGCTTGTGTGTTGGAGGTCGCTGAGTAGTGCGCGAGCAAAATTTAAGCT
ACAACAAGGCAAGGCTTGACCGACAATTGCATGAAGAATCTGCTTAGGGTTAGGCGTTTTGCGCTGCTTC
GCGATGTACGGGCCAGATATACGCGTTGACATTGATTATTGACTAGTTATTAATAGTAATCAATTACGGG
GTCATTAGTTCATAGCCCATATATGGAGTTCCGCGTTACATAACTTACGGTAAATGGCCCGCCTGGCTGA
CCGCCCAACGACCCCCGCCCATTGACGTCAATAATGACGTATGTTCCCATAGTAACGCCAATAGGGACTT
TCCATTGACGTCAATGGGTGGAGTATTTACGGTAAACTGCCCACTTGGCAGTACATCAAGTGTATCATAT
GCCAAGTACGCCCCCTATTGACGTCAATGACGGTAAATGGCCCGCCTGGCATTATGCCCAGTACATGACC
TTATGGGACTTTCCTACTTGGCAGTACATCTACGTATTAGTCATCGCTATTACCATGGTGATGCGGTTTT
GGCAGTACATCAATGGGCGTGGATAGCGGTTTGACTCACGGGGATTTCCAAGTCTCCACCCCATTGACGT
CAATGGGAGTTTGTTTTGGCACCAAAATCAACGGGACTTTCCAAAATGTCGTAACAACTCCGCCCCATTG
ACGCAAATGGGCGGTAGGCGTGTACGGTGGGAGGTCTATATAAGCAGCGCGTTTTGCCTGTACTGGGTCT
CTCTGGTTAGACCAGATCTGAGCCTGGGAGCTCTCTGGCTAACTAGGGAACCCACTGCTTAAGCCTCAAT
AAAGCTTGCCTTGAGTGCTTCAAGTAGTGTGTGCCCGTCTGTTGTGTGACTCTGGTAACTAGAGATCCCT
CAGACCCTTTTAGTCAGTGTGGAAAATCTCTAGCAGTGGCGCCCGAACAGGGACTTGAAAGCGAAAGGGA
AACCAGAGGAGCTCTCTCGACGCAGGACTCGGCTTGCTGAAGCGCGCACGGCAAGAGGCGAGGGGCGGCG
ACTGGTGAGTACGCCAAAAATTTTGACTAGCGGAGGCTAGAAGGAGAGAGATGGGTGCGAGAGCGTCAGT
ATTAAGCGGGGGAGAATTAGATCGCGATGGGAAAAAATTCGGTTAAGGCCAGGGGGAAAGAAAAAATATA
AATTAAAACATATAGTATGGGCAAGCAGGGAGCTAGAACGATTCGCAGTTAATCCTGGCCTGTTAGAAAC
ATCAGAAGGCTGTAGACAAATACTGGGACAGCTACAACCATCCCTTCAGACAGGATCAGAAGAACTTAGA
TCATTATATAATACAGTAGCAACCCTCTATTGTGTGCATCAAAGGATAGAGATAAAAGACACCAAGGAAG
CTTTAGACAAGATAGAGGAAGAGCAAAACAAAAGTAAGACCACCGCACAGCAAGCGGCCGCTGATCTTCA
GACCTGGAGGAGGAGATATGAGGGACAATTGGAGAAGTGAATTATATAAATATAAAGTAGTAAAAATTGA
ACCATTAGGAGTAGCACCCACCAAGGCAAAGAGAAGAGTGGTGCAGAGAGAAAAAAGAGCAGTGGGAATA
GGAGCTTTGTTCCTTGGGTTCTTGGGAGCAGCAGGAAGCACTATGGGCGCAGCGTCAATGACGCTGACGG
TACAGGCCAGACAATTATTGTCTGGTATAGTGCAGCAGCAGAACAATTTGCTGAGGGCTATTGAGGCGCA
ACAGCATCTGTTGCAACTCACAGTCTGGGGCATCAAGCAGCTCCAGGCAAGAATCCTGGCTGTGGAAAGA
TACCTAAAGGATCAACAGCTCCTGGGGATTTGGGGTTGCTCTGGAAAACTCATTTGCACCACTGCTGTGC
CTTGGAATGCTAGTTGGAGTAATAAATCTCTGGAACAGATTTGGAATCACACGACCTGGATGGAGTGGGA
CAGAGAAATTAACAATTACACAAGCTTAATACACTCCTTAATTGAAGAATCGCAAAACCAGCAAGAAAAG
AATGAACAAGAATTATTGGAATTAGATAAATGGGCAAGTTTGTGGAATTGGTTTAACATAACAAATTGGC
TGTGGTATATAAAATTATTCATAATGATAGTAGGAGGCTTGGTAGGTTTAAGAATAGTTTTTGCTGTACT
TTCTATAGTGAATAGAGTTAGGCAGGGATATTCACCATTATCGTTTCAGACCCACCTCCCAACCCCGAGG
GGACCCGACAGGCCCGAAGGAATAGAAGAAGAAGGTGGAGAGAGAGACAGAGACAGATCCATTCGATTAG
TGAACGGATCGGCACTGCGTGCGCCAATTCTGCAGACAAATGGCAGTATTCATCCACAATTTTAAAAGAA
AAGGGGGGATTGGGGGGTACAGTGCAGGGGAAAGAATAGTAGACATAATAGCAACAGACATACAAACTAA
AGAATTACAAAAACAAATTACAAAAATTCAAAATTTTCGGGTTTATTACAGGGACAGCAGAGATCCAGTT
TGGTTAATTAAGGTACCGGGCAGAGAGGGCCTATTTCCCATGATTCCTTCATATTTGCATATACGATACA
AGGCTGTTAGAGAGATAATTAGAATTAATTTGACTGTAAACACAAAGATATTAGTACAAAATACGTGACG
TAGAAAGTAATAATTTCTTGGGTAGTTTGCAGTTTTAAAATTATGTTTTAAAATGGACTATCATATGCTT
ACCGTAACTTGAAAGTATTTCGATTTCTTGGCTTTATATATCTTGTGGAAAGGACGAAACACCGTTATAC
ACTTGTAACCCTGTGTTTAAGAGCTATGCTGGAAACAGCATAGCAAGTTTAAATAAGGCTAGTCCGTTAT
CAACTTGAAAAAGTGGCACCGAGTCGGTGCTTTTTTGAACACGGCTCCGGTGCCCGTCAGTGGGCAGAGC
GCACATCGCCCACAGTCCCCGAGAAGTTGGGGGGAGGGGTCGGCAATTGATCCGGTGCCTAGAGAAGGTG
GCGCGGGGTAAACTGGGAAAGTGATGTCGTGTACTGGCTCCGCCTTTTTCCCGAGGGTGGGGGAGAACCG
TATATAAGTGCAGTAGTCGCCGTGAACGTTCTTTTTCGCAACGGGTTTGCCGCCAGAACACAGGTAAGTG
CCGTGTGTGGTTCCCGCGGGCCTGGCCTCTTTACGGGTTATGGCCCTTGCGTGCCTTGAATTACTTCCAC
CTGGCTGCAGTACGTGATTCTTGATCCCGAGCTTCGGGTTGGAAGTGGGTGGGAGAGTTCGAGGCCTTGC
GCTTAAGGAGCCCCTTCGCCTCGTGCTTGAGTTGAGGCCTGGCCTGGGCGCTGGGGCCGCCGCGTGCGAA
TCTGGTGGCACCTTCGCGCCTGTCTCGCTGCTTTCGATAAGTCTCTAGCCATTTAAAATTTTTGATGACC
TGCTGCGACGCTTTTTTTCTGGCAAGATAGTCTTGTAAATGCGGGCCAAGATCTGCACACTGGTATTTCG
GTTTTTGGGGCCGCGGGCGGCGACGGGGCCCGTGCGTCCCAGCGCACATGTTCGGCGAGGCGGGGCCTGC
GAGCGCGGCCACCGAGAATCGGACGGGGGTAGTCTCAAGCTGGCCGGCCTGCTCTGGTGCCTGGCCTCGC
GCCGCCGTGTATCGCCCCGCCCTGGGCGGCAAGGCTGGCCCGGTCGGCACCAGTTGCGTGAGCGGAAAGA
TGGCCGCTTCCCGGCCCTGCTGCAGGGAGCTCAAAATGGAGGACGCGGCGCTCGGGAGAGCGGGCGGGTG
AGTCACCCACACAAAGGAAAAGGGCCTTTCCGTCCTCAGCCGTCGCTTCATGTGACTCCACGGAGTACCG
GGCGCCGTCCAGGCACCTCGATTAGTTCTCGAGCTTTTGGAGTACGTCGTCTTTAGGTTGGGGGGAGGGG
TTTTATGCGATGGAGTTTCCCCACACTGAGTGGGTGGAGACTGAAGTTAGGCCAGCTTGGCACTTGATGT
AATTCTCCTTGGAATTTGCCCTTTTTGAGTTTGGATCTTGGTTCATTCTCAAGCCTCAGACAGTGGTTCA
AAGTTTTTTTCTTCCATTTCAGGTGTCGTGAAGGAGCCACCATGACCGAGTACAAGCCCACGGTGCGCCT
CGCCACCCGCGACGACGTCCCCAGGGCCGTACGCACCCTCGCCGCCGCGTTCGCCGACTACCCCGCCACG
CGCCACACCGTCGATCCGGACCGCCACATCGAGCGGGTCACCGAGCTGCAAGAACTCTTCCTCACGCGCG
TCGGGCTCGACATCGGCAAGGTGTGGGTCGCGGACGACGGCGCCGCCGTGGCGGTCTGGACCACGCCGGA
GAGCGTCGAAGCGGGGGCGGTGTTCGCCGAGATCGGCCCGCGCATGGCCGAGTTGAGCGGTTCCCGGCTG
GCCGCGCAGCAACAGATGGAAGGCCTCCTGGCGCCGCACCGGCCCAAGGAGCCCGCGTGGTTCCTGGCCA
CCGTCGGAGTCTCGCCCGACCACCAGGGCAAGGGTCTGGGCAGCGCCGTCGTGCTCCCCGGAGTGGAGGC
GGCCGAGCGCGCCGGGGTGCCCGCCTTCCTGGAGACCTCCGCGCCCCGCAACCTCCCCTTCTACGAGCGG
CTCGGCTTCACCGTCACCGCCGACGTCGAGGTGCCCGAAGGACCGCGCACCTGGTGCATGACCCGCAAGC
CCGGTGCCGGAAGCTAATAGGACTCAGTTACGATGCATTCGAAAATCAACCTCTGGATTACAAAATTTGT
GAAAGATTGACTGGTATTCTTAACTATGTTGCTCCTTTTACGCTATGTGGATACGCTGCTTTAATGCCTT
TGTATCATGCTATTGCTTCCCGTATGGCTTTCATTTTCTCCTCCTTGTATAAATCCTGGTTGCTGTCTCT
TTATGAGGAGTTGTGGCCCGTTGTCAGGCAACGTGGCGTGGTGTGCACTGTGTTTGCTGACGCAACCCCC
ACTGGTTGGGGCATTGCCACCACCTGTCAGCTCCTTTCCGGGACTTTCGCTTTCCCCCTCCCTATTGCCA
CGGCGGAACTCATCGCCGCCTGCCTTGCCCGCTGCTGGACAGGGGCTCGGCTGTTGGGCACTGACAATTC
CGTGGTGTTGTCGGGGAAATCATCGTCCTTTCCTTGGCTGCTCGCCTGTGTTGCCACCTGGATTCTGCGC
GGGACGTCCTTCTGCTACGTCCCTTCGGCCCTCAATCCAGCGGACCTTCCTTCCCGCGGCCTGCTGCCGG
CTCTGCGGCCTCTTCCGCGTCCTCGCCTTCGCCCTCAGACGAGTCGGATCTCCCTTTGGGCCGCCTCCCC
GCGTCGACTTTAAGACCAATGACTTACAAGGCAGCTGTAGATCTTAGCCACTTTTTAAAAGAAAAGGGGG
GACTGGAAGGGCTAATTCACTCCCAACGAAGATAAGATCTGCTTTTTGCTTGTACTGGGTCTCTCTGGTT
AGACCAGATCTGAGCCTGGGAGCTCTCTGGCTAACTAGGGAACCCACTGCTTAAGCCTCAATAAAGCTTG
CCTTGAGTGCTTCAAGTAGTGTGTGCCCGTCTGTTGTGTGACTCTGGTAACTAGAGATCCCTCAGACCCT
TTTAGTCAGTGTGGAAAATCTCTAGCAGGGCCCGTTTAAACCCGCTGATCAGCCTCGACTGTGCCTTCTA
GTTGCCAGCCATCTGTTGTTTGCCCCTCCCCCGTGCCTTCCTTGACCCTGGAAGGTGCCACTCCCACTGT
CCTTTCCTAATAAAATGAGGAAATTGCATCGCATTGTCTGAGTAGGTGTCATTCTATTCTGGGGGGTGGG
GTGGGGCAGGACAGCAAGGGGGAGGATTGGGAAGATAATAGCAGGCATGCTGGGGATGCGGTGGGCTCTA
TGGCTTCTGAGGCGGAAAGAACCAGCTGGGGCTCTAGGGGGTATCCCC
[124 nt withheld, positions 5999-6122]
C
[91 nt withheld, positions 6124-6214]
A
[49 nt withheld, positions 6216-6264]
CCTTTGACGTTGGAGTCCACGTTCTTT
[37 nt withheld, positions 6292-6328]
ACCCTATCTCGGTCTATTCTTTTGATTTATAAGGGATTTTGCCGATTTCGGCCTATTGGTTAAAAAATGA
GCTGATTTAACAAAAATTTAACGCGAATTAATTCTGTGGAATGTGTGTCAGTTAGGGTGTGGAAAGTCCC
CAGGCTCCCCAGCAGGCAGAAGTATGCAAAGCATGCATCTCAATTAGTCAGCAACCAGGTGTGGAAAGTC
CCCAGGCTCCCCAGCAGGCAGAAGTATGCAAAGCATGCATCTCAATTAGTCAGCAACCATAGTCCCGCCC
CTAACTCCGCCCATCCCGCCCCTAACTCCGCCCAGTTCCGCCCATTCTCCGCCCCATGGCTGACTAATTT
TTTTTATTTATGCAGAGGCCGAGGCCGCCTCTGCCTCTGAGCTATTCCAGAAGTAGTGAGGAGGCTTTTT
TGGAGGCCTAGGCTTTTGCAAAAAGCTCCCGGGAGCTTGTATATCCATTTTCGGATCTGATCAGCACGTG
TTGACAATTAATCATCGGCATAGTATATCGGCATAGTATAATACGACAAGGTGAGGAACTAAACCATGGC
CAAGTTGACCAGTGCCGTTCCGGTGCTCACCGCGCGCGACGTCGCCGGAGCGGTCGAGTTCTGGACCGAC
CGGCTCGGGTTCTCCCGGGACTTCGTGGAGGACGACTTCGCCGGTGTGGTCCGGGACGACGTGACCCTGT
TCATCAGCGCGGTCCAGGACCAGGTGGTGCCGGACAACACCCTGGCCTGGGTGTGGGTGCGCGGCCTGGA
CGAGCTGTACGCCGAGTGGTCGGAGGTCGTGTCCACGAACTTCCGGGACGCCTCCGGGCCGGCCATGACC
GAGATCGGCGAGCAGCCGTGGGGGCGGGAGTTCGCCCTGCGCGACCCGGCCGGCAACTGCGTGCACTTCG
TGGCCGAGGAGCAGGACTGACACGTGCTACGAGATTTCGATTCCACCGCCGCCTTCTATGAAAGGTTGGG
CTTCGGAATCGTTTTCCGGGACGCCGGCTGGATGATCCTCCAGCGCGGGGATCTCATGCTGGAGTTCTTC
GCCCACCCCAACTTGTTTATTGCAGCTTATAATGGTTACAAATAAAGCAATAGCATCACAAATTTCACAA
ATAAAGCATTTTTTTCACTGCATTCTAGTTGTGGTTTGTCCAAACTCATCAATGTATCTTATCATGTCTG
TATACCGTCGACCTCTAGCTAGAGCTTGGCGTAATCATGGTCATAGCTGTTTCCTGTGTGAAATTGTTAT
CCGCTCACAATTCCACACAACATACGAGCCGGAAGCATAAAGTGTAAAGCCTGGGGTGCCTAATGAGTGA
GCTAACTCACATTAATTGCGTTGCGCTCACTGCCCGCTTTCCAGTCGGGAAACCTGTCGTGCCAGCTGCA
TTAATGAATCGGCCAACGCGCGGGGAGAGGCGGTTTGCGTATTGGGCGCTCTTCCGCTTCCTCGCTCACT
GACTCGCTGCGCTCGGTCGTTCGGCTGCGGCGAGCGGTATCAGCTCACTCAAAGGCGGTAATACGGTTAT
CCACAGAATCAGGGGATAACGCAGGAAAGAACATGTGAGCAAAAGGCCAGCAAAAGGCCAGGAACCGTAA
AAAGGCCGCGTTGCTGGCGTTTTTCCATAGGCTCCGCCCCCCTGACGAGCATCACAAAAATCGACGCTCA
AGTCAGAGGTGGCGAAACCCGACAGGACTATAAAGATACCAGGCGTTTCCCCCTGGAAGCTCCCTCGTGC
GCTCTCCTGTTCCGACCCTGCCGCTTACCGGATACCTGTCCGCCTTTCTCCCTTCGGGAAGCGTGGCGCT
TTCTCATAGCTCACGCTGTAGGTATCTCAGTTCGGTGTAGGTCGTTCGCTCCAAGCTGGGCTGTGTGCAC
GAACCCCCCGTTCAGCCCGACCGCTGCGCCTTATCCGGTAACTATCGTCTTGAGTCCAACCCGGTAAGAC
ACGACTTATCGCCACTGGCAGCAGCCACTGGTAACAGGATTAGCAGAGCGAGGTATGTAGGCGGTGCTAC
AGAGTTCTTGAAGTGGTGGCCTAACTACGGCTACACTAGAAGAACAGTATTTGGTATCTGCGCTCTGCTG
AAGCCAGTTACCTTCGGAAAAAGAGTTGGTAGCTCTTGATCCGGCAAACAAACCACCGCTGGTAGCGGTG
GTTTTTTTGTTTGCAAGCAGCAGATTACGCGCAGAAAAAAAGGATCTCAAGAAGATCCTTTGATCTTTTC
TACGGGGTCTGACGCTCAGTGGAACGAAAACTCACGTTAAGGGATTTTGGTCATGAGATTATCAAAAAGG
ATCTTCACCTAGATCCTTTTAAATTAAAAATGAAGTTTTAAATCAATCTAAAGTATATATGAGTAAACTT
GGTCTGACAGTTACCAATGCTTAATCAGTGAGGCACCTATCTCAGCGATCTGTCTATTTCGTTCATCCAT
AGTTGCCTGACTCCCCGTCGTGTAGATAACTACGATACGGGAGGGCTTACCATCTGGCCCCAGTGCTGCA
ATGATACCGCGAGACCCACGCTCACCGGCTCCAGATTTATCAGCAATAAACCAGCCAGCCGGAAGGGCCG
AGCGCAGAAGTGGTCCTGCAACTTTATCCGCCTCCATCCAGTCTATTAATTGTTGCCGGGAAGCTAGAGT
AAGTAGTTCGCCAGTTAATAGTTTGCGCAACGTTGTTGCCATTGCTACAGGCATCGTGGTGTCACGCTCG
TCGTTTGGTATGGCTTCATTCAGCTCCGGTTCCCAACGATCAAGGCGAGTTACATGATCCCCCATGTTGT
GCAAAAAAGCGGTTAGCTCCTTCGGTCCTCCGATCGTTGTCAGAAGTAAGTTGGCCGCAGTGTTATCACT
CATGGTTATGGCAGCACTGCATAATTCTCTTACTGTCATGCCATCCGTAAGATGCTTTTCTGTGACTGGT
GAGTACTCAACCAAGTCATTCTGAGAATAGTGTATGCGGCGACCGAGTTGCTCTTGCCCGGCGTCAATAC
GGGATAATACCGCGCCACATAGCAGAACTTTAAAAGTGCTCATCATTGGAAAACGTTCTTCGGGGCGAAA
ACTCTCAAGGATCTTACCGCTGTTGAGATCCAGTTCGATGTAACCCACTCGTGCACCCAACTGATCTTCA
GCATCTTTTACTTTCACCAGCGTTTCTGGGTGAGCAAAAACAGGAAGGCAAAATGCCGCAAAAAAGGGAA
TAAGGGCGACACGGAAATGTTGAATACTCATACTCTTCCTTTTTCAATATTATTGAAGCATTTATCAGGG
TTATTGTCTCATGAGCGGATACATATTTGAATGTATTTAGAAAAATAAACAAATAGGGGTTCCGCGCACA
TTTCCCCGAAAAGTGCCACCTGAC
Features (pLannotate 1.2.2; 32 found; start..end, strand, type, name):
     31..83      -  misc_feature   bom (fragment): basis of mobility region from pBR322
    238..617     +  enhancer       CMV enhancer: human cytomegalovirus immediate early enhancer
    618..817     +  promoter       CMV promoter: human cytomegalovirus (CMV) immediate early promoter
    835..1015    +  LTR            5' LTR (truncated): truncated 5' long terminal repeat (LTR) from HIV-1
   1062..1187    +  misc_feature   HIV-1 Ψ: packaging signal of human immunodeficiency virus type 1
   1171..1534    +  CDS            HIV-1 gag (fragment): gag protein from human immunodeficiency virus 1; gag
   1680..1913    +  misc_feature   RRE: The Rev response element (RRE) of HIV-1 allows for Rev-dependent mRNA export from the nucleus to the cytoplasm.
   2290..2390    +  CDS            Rev (fragment): human immunodeficiency virus 1 (HIV-1) Rev protein; rev; enhances nuclear export of unspliced and incompletely spliced viral mRNAs
   2440..2557    +  misc_feature   cPPT/CTS: central polypurine tract and central termination sequence of HIV-1
   2615..2855    +  promoter       U6 promoter: RNA polymerase III promoter for human U6 snRNA
   2903..2970    +  misc_RNA       tracrRNA (fragment): trans-activating CRISPR RNA for the Streptococcus pyogenes CRISPR/Cas9 system
   3002..3213    +  promoter       EF-1α core promoter: core promoter for human elongation factor EF-1α
   3214..4152    +  intron         EF-1α intron A: intron upstream of the start codon of human EF-1α
   4172..4768    +  CDS            PuroR (fragment): puromycin N-acetyltransferase; pac from Streptomyces; confers resistance to puromycin
   4804..5392    +  misc_feature   WPRE: woodchuck hepatitis virus posttranscriptional regulatory element
   5388..5531    +  CDS            nef (fragment): NEF_HV1LA - Experimental evidence at protein level: Swiss-Prot protein existence level 1. Extracellular Nef protein targets CD4(+) T-lymphocytes for apoptosis by interacting with CXCR4 surface receptors. From Human immunodeficiency virus type 1 group M subtype B (isolate Lai) (HIV-1).
   5517..5697    +  LTR            5' LTR (truncated): truncated 5' long terminal repeat (LTR) from HIV-1
   5729..5840    +  polyA_signal   bGH poly(A) signal: bovine growth hormone polyadenylation signal
   5957..5978    +  promoter       SV40 promoter (fragment): SV40 enhancer and early promoter
   5999..6427    +  rep_origin     f1 ori (sequence partly withheld): f1 bacteriophage origin of replication; arrow indicates direction of (+) strand synthesis
   6441..6770    +  promoter       SV40 promoter: SV40 enhancer and early promoter
   6818..6865    +  promoter       EM7 promoter: synthetic bacterial promoter&nbsp
   6884..7258    +  CDS            BleoR: antibiotic-binding protein; Sh ble from Streptoalloteichus hindustanus; confers resistance to bleomycin, phleomycin, and Zeocin™
   7268..7393    +  CDS            ble (fragment): BLE_KLEPN - Experimental evidence at protein level: Swiss-Prot protein existence level 1. Binding protein with a strong affinity to the bleomycin family of antibiotics. Binds to CL990; an antimitotic-antibiotic compound. From Klebsiella pneumoniae.
   7388..7509    +  polyA_signal   SV40 poly(A) signal: SV40 polyadenylation signal
   7582..7598    -  protein_bind   lac operator: The lac repressor binds to the lac operator to inhibit transcription in E. coli. This inhibition can be relieved by adding lactose or isopropyl-β-D-thiogalactopyranoside (IPTG). lac repressor encoded by lacI
   7606..7636    -  promoter       lac promoter: promoter for the E. coli lac operon
   7651..7672    -  protein_bind   CAP binding site: CAP binding activates transcription in the presence of cAMP. E. coli catabolite activator protein
   7685..7777    -  CDS            lacI (fragment): lac repressor; lacI; The lac repressor binds to the lac operator to inhibit transcription in E. coli. This inhibition can be relieved by adding lactose or isopropyl-β-D-thiogalactopyranoside (IPTG).
   7960..8548    -  rep_origin     ori: high-copy-number ColE1/pMB1/pBR322/pUC origin of replication
   8719..9579    -  CDS            AmpR: β-lactamase; bla; confers resistance to ampicillin, carbenicillin, and related antibiotics
   9580..9684    -  promoter       AmpR promoter: bla
