[The description below was written by a language model from this plasmid's Addgene catalogue record and pLannotate feature annotations shown in this document.]
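Description:
pRDA_835 is a lentiviral guide-RNA expression plasmid built on the pRDA_722 backbone and intended as a positive control for Cas9 CRISPR knockout experiments, carrying a single sgRNA directed against CD59. It is maintained in E. coli through a high-copy ColE1/pUC-type origin with ampicillin resistance (AmpR under its own bla promoter). The backbone also retains an f1 origin and an SV40/EM7-driven BleoR cassette with an SV40 poly(A) signal, which lies outside the viral transfer region.

The transfer cassette has a third-generation-style layout. A CMV enhancer/promoter replaces the native 5' U3 to drive genomic RNA from a truncated HIV-1 5' LTR, followed by the Ψ packaging signal with a gag fragment, the RRE for Rev-dependent export, and the cPPT/CTS. It ends in a truncated 3' LTR followed by a bGH poly(A) signal. Within this unit, a human U6 RNA polymerase III promoter drives the guide, which was inserted by Golden Gate cloning upstream of a Streptococcus pyogenes tracrRNA-derived scaffold. The spacer sequence itself is not given in the record. Downstream, the EF-1α core promoter with intron A expresses puromycin N-acetyltransferase for selection of transduced cells, and a WPRE enhances transcript expression.

No Cas9 coding sequence is annotated, so the nuclease must be supplied separately, for example from a Cas9-expressing cell line. Because CD59 is a cell-surface protein, its loss can in principle be scored by antibody staining and flow cytometry as a measure of editing efficiency, although the record does not describe a specific readout.
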