Addgene plasmid #245327: pRDA_835
Purpose: Cas9 CRISPRko positive control guide; targets CD59
Depositing lab: John Doench & David Root. Depositing organization: Broad Institute.
Backbone
  Vector backbone: pRDA_722
  Vector type: Lentiviral
Growth in bacteria
  Bacterial resistance: Ampicillin, 100 μg/mL
  Growth temperature: 37°C
  Growth strain: NEB Stable
  Copy number: High Copy
Gene/Insert
  Gene/Insert name: sgRNA CD59
  gRNA/shRNA sequence: Unspecified
  Species: Synthetic
  Mutation: None
  Entrez Gene: CD59 (a.k.a. 16.3A5, 1F5, EJ16, EJ30, EL32, G344, HRF-20, HRF20, MAC-IP, MACIF, MEM43, MIC11, MIN1, MIN2, MIN3, MIRL, MSK21, p18-20)
  Cloning method: Golden Gate
Terms and licenses: Academic/Nonprofit Terms; Industry Terms: Not Available to Industry
How to cite: pRDA_835 was a gift from John Doench & David Root (Addgene plasmid # 245327 ; http://n2t.net/addgene:245327 ; RRID:Addgene_245327)
